Addgene plasmid #105955: keratin 8 (krt8)-H2B-RFP
Purpose: transgenesis
Depositing lab: Caren Norden. Depositing organization: Max Planck Institute of Molecular Cell Biology and Genetics. Publication: Centriole Amplification in Zebrafish Affects Proliferation and Survival but Not Differentiation of Neural Progenitor Cells. Dzafic E, Strzyz PJ, Wilsch-Brauninger M, Norden C. Cell Rep. 2015 Oct 6;13(1):168-182. doi: 10.1016/j.celrep.2015.08.062. Epub 2015 Sep 24. PubMed 26411683.
Backbone
  Vector backbone: GWpTolDest(R4-R2)pA
  Vector type: Bacterial Expression
Growth in bacteria
  Bacterial resistance: Ampicillin, 100 μg/mL
  Growth temperature: 37°C
  Growth strain: DH5alpha
  Copy number: High Copy
Gene/Insert
  Gene/Insert name: krt8 (alt name: keratin 8)
  Species: H. sapiens (human)
  Entrez Gene: KRT8 (a.k.a. CARD2, CK-8, CK8, CYK8, K2C8, K8, KO)
  Tag / fusion protein: RFP (C terminal on insert)
  Cloning method: Gateway Cloning
Terms and licenses: Academic/Nonprofit Terms; Industry Terms: Not Available to Industry
How to cite: keratin 8 (krt8)-H2B-RFP was a gift from Caren Norden (Addgene plasmid # 105955 ; http://n2t.net/addgene:105955 ; RRID:Addgene_105955)
