[The description below was written by a language model from this plasmid's Addgene catalogue record and pLannotate feature annotations shown in this document.]
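Description:
keratin 8 (krt8)-H2B-RFP is a Gateway-assembled transgenesis plasmid of about 9.5 kb, built in the GWpTolDest(R4-R2)pA destination backbone. The backbone is pBluescript-derived. It carries a high-copy ColE1/pUC origin, an f1 origin, an ampicillin resistance gene under its own bla promoter, and remnants of the lacZα/lac promoter region with flanking T7 and T3 promoters. Although the catalogue lists it as a bacterial expression vector, the stated purpose is transgenesis, and bacteria serve only for propagation. The backbone name suggests a Tol2 transposon destination vector. However, no transposon arms are annotated, and sizeable stretches on either side of the cassette carry no annotated features.

The payload sits between Gateway recombination scars. An unannotated segment of roughly 2.2 kb lies between attB4 and attB1, the position normally occupied by the 5' (promoter) entry element in a multisite Gateway assembly. This is presumably the krt8 element named in the title, acting as regulatory sequence rather than as a coding insert, because no keratin coding sequence is annotated. Downstream of attB1 is human histone H2B followed closely by mRFP1, consistent with an H2B-RFP fusion. An attB2 fragment and an SV40 polyadenylation signal come next.

The catalogue describes the insert as human KRT8 with a C-terminal RFP tag, which does not match this layout. The associated publication concerns zebrafish, so the species assignment of the krt8 element should be treated with caution. The design would give chromatin-bound red fluorescence marking the nuclei of krt8-expressing cells in transgenic animals. The depositor and sequencing-derived records differ by one nucleotide in length and have matching annotations.
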