Features (pLannotate 1.2.2; 18 found; start..end, strand, type, name):
     34..462     -  rep_origin     f1 ori (sequence partly withheld): f1 bacteriophage origin of replication; arrow indicates direction of (+) strand synthesis
    467..622     -  CDS            lacZα (fragment): LacZα fragment of β-galactosidase; lacZ fragment
    630..648     +  promoter       T7 promoter: promoter for bacteriophage T7 RNA polymerase
   1324..1344    +  protein_bind   attB4: mutant version of attB; core recombination site for the Gateway® BP reaction BP Clonase™
   3580..3600    +  protein_bind   attB1: mutant version of attB; core recombination site for the Gateway® BP reaction BP Clonase™
   3606..3983    +  CDS            H2B: human histone H2B; HIST1H2BJ
   4005..4679    +  CDS            mRFP1: mRFP1 is a basic (constitutively fluorescent) red fluorescent protein published in 2002, derived from Discosoma sp.. It is reported to be a somewhat slowly-maturing monomer with low acid sensitivity.
   4693..4714    -  protein_bind   attB2 (fragment): mutant version of attB; recombination site for the Gateway® BP reaction BP Clonase™
   4722..4856    -  polyA_signal   SV40 poly(A) signal: SV40 polyadenylation signal
   7230..7270    -  misc_feature   MCS (fragment): pBluescript multiple cloning site
   7283..7301    -  promoter       T3 promoter: promoter for bacteriophage T3 RNA polymerase
   7346..7362    -  protein_bind   lac operator: The lac repressor binds to the lac operator to inhibit transcription in E. coli. This inhibition can be relieved by adding lactose or isopropyl-β-D-thiogalactopyranoside (IPTG). lac repressor encoded by lacI
   7370..7400    -  promoter       lac promoter: promoter for the E. coli lac operon
   7415..7436    -  protein_bind   CAP binding site: CAP binding activates transcription in the presence of cAMP. E. coli catabolite activator protein
   7449..7541    -  CDS            lacI (fragment): lac repressor; lacI; The lac repressor binds to the lac operator to inhibit transcription in E. coli. This inhibition can be relieved by adding lactose or isopropyl-β-D-thiogalactopyranoside (IPTG).
   7724..8312    -  rep_origin     ori: high-copy-number ColE1/pMB1/pBR322/pUC origin of replication
   8483..9343    -  CDS            AmpR: β-lactamase; bla; confers resistance to ampicillin, carbenicillin, and related antibiotics
   9344..9448    -  promoter       AmpR promoter: bla
>Addgene plasmid #105955 | keratin 8 (krt8)-H2B-RFP | depositor full sequence | sequence record 200656 | keratin 8 (krt8)-H2B-RFP sequence 9467 bps
CCACCTAAATTGTAAGCGTTAATATTTTGTTAAAATTCGCGTTAAATTTTTGTTAAATCAGCTCATTTTT
TAACCAATAGGCCGAAATCGGCAAAATCCCTTATAAATCAAAAGAATAGACCGAGATAGGGT
[37 nt withheld, positions 133-169]
AAAGAACGTGGACTCCAACGTCAAAGG
[49 nt withheld, positions 197-245]
T
[91 nt withheld, positions 247-337]
G
[124 nt withheld, positions 339-462]
CCCATTCGCCATTCAGGCTGCGCAACTGTTGGGAAGGGCGATCGGTGCGGGCCTCTTCGCTATTACGCCA
GCTGGCGAAAGGGGGATGTGCTGCAAGGCGATTAAGTTGGGTAACGCCAGGGTTTTCCCAGTCACGACGT
TGTAAAACGACGGCCAGTGAGCGCGCGTAATACGACTCACTATAGGGCGAATTGGGTACAGGTCATTGCA
CAACACCAGAAATGCCCTCTGATCTGCAAAAGACGTGAATATCTGTTCAGACACCCATATCCACTCTGTT
CCACACAGGTCAGAGGTTTGTCCAGGAGTTCTTGACAGAGGTGTAAAAAGTACTCAAAAATTTTACTCAA
GTGAAAGTACAAGTACTTAGGGAAAATTTTACTCAATTAAAAGTAAAAGTATCTGGCTAGAATCTTACTT
GAGTAAAAGTAAAAAAGTACTCCATTAAAATTGTACTTGAGTATTAAGGAAGTAAAAGTAAAAGCAAGAA
AGAAAACTAGAGATTCTTGTTTAAGCTTTTAATCTCAAAAAACATTAAATGAAATGCATACAAGGTTTTA
TCCTGCTTTAGAACTGTTTGTATTTAATTATCAAACTATAAGACAGACAATCTAATGCCAGTACACGCTA
CTCAAAGTTGTAAAACCTCAGATTTAACTTCAGTAGAAGCTGATTCTCAAAATTGTTAGTGTCAAGCCTA
GCTCTTTTGGGGCTGAAAAGCAATCCTGCAGTGCTGAAAAGCCTCTCACAGGCAGCCGATGCGGGAAGAG
GTGTATTAGTCTTGATAGAGAGGCTGCAAATAGCAGGAAACGTGAGCAGAGACTCCCTGGTGTCTGAAAC
ACAGGCCAGATGGGCCGATATCAACTTTGTATAGAAAAGTTGCCTTCCCTTCTACTTTTGACGTCCTTTT
AAGAGCTTGTGCATGAAAGCAGATTTGGAGCTGATTACTCATCTCAAACACCCATACAAAGGGATGATTG
CCGTACCATGATCTCACACCTTTCACACCTGGTTTATACTATGATAGTTGTAGACGATTGCGTAATGCTA
TTAAATGCCCATCAGTGCTGGCTGTGACACCCAACTGCTGCCATTTCGTGTTGACTTGCACGAGAAATGA
GAAATTGTCTGACTATGCAGGGTGTCTATGCGTGGGAACATTTATCAGTGGTCATTAAATACTATAGTTT
ACAGTTAGACCAAAGTGTGCTGTATTTTTGTGTTAGCTTAGCTGCAGTTTTTGTGTGTGAAGTAACAAAT
GACAAATACTCAAACTATTGTAATTAAGTAGTTTTTCTCAGAAATTGTAATTTACTAAGTAGTTTAAAAA
TGTGTACTTTTACTTTCCCTTGAGTACATTTTTAGTGCAGTGTTGGTACTTTTATTTCACTTCCTTCCTT
CAACCTGCAGTCACTACTTTATTTATTCTTGTCTATGTGGATTAGACAAATCAGTCCTGTGATTCCTGTC
CAATCAAATTGCACATAGAAGGTAAATCACATCATAATGAACTACCTTAAGACATGGGCCATTTATAATT
GCAGCAAACTGTTTGCCAGCATTAAAAGAAGATGTCAAAAATATTTACACGCATTAACCCAGAGACTGCT
TAGATGCATGTCACTGATGAGAAGATGATGGATGTTTACTGTATGATGACCGAAATAACTTTAAACGCAC
ACAAGACGGCACAAGACGTCAACATGGCGTTAGGTTGACGTTGTACCCCAACGCAGTGGGGACGTTGCAT
TTTGTTTAGAAATGAAAATTAGGTTGACGTCAGAACTCAACGTCAGGTCGATGTCAATGTTCAACATCCA
ATCTAAAATCATATATCAATGTCTAATGATGTTACAGCTTGATGTTATGCGGATGTTACCCCTATGACGT
CTATCAGACGTTGGATTATGGTTGCCATACCTGATGAATAAATGTCATTATTTGACGTTGGTTTAAGATG
TTGGTTCGACATTGGATTTTGGTCGCTTTCCAACACAACCTAAATCCACCAAATATTAACTTCCTATGAC
ATCGTTATTGGACGTCAAAATAACAATATCCTTAGATGCTGGCTAGACTTTGAATTTAGGTCACCACAAC
CTATATTTAACCTAATATTAACATCTTATGATGTTGTGTGCCTGCTGGGCAATAACTAAATGCACTACAG
AATGTTACGTTTACACACATGTAAATTACATGTAAATGCATCAGCTTTTCACAGCATAATACTCACTACT
TACTACTCTTGAGTACTTTTAAAAAAGCTACTTTTCACTCATACTTTGAGTAATATTTACAACTGATACT
TTTACTCGCACTACATTTTTAGGCATGTATTGATATTTTTACTATGATTTTTCAGTACTCTTTCCACTAC
TGCAGCCCTCCCCATACATAATCGTATGTTTACACATATGGTGGAGTTTAGAGCCATAATCTACATTAGC
TTTGTTAGCCGCTAGCATTACTGTGCAGAATTGTGTGTGTGCACATTTTCCAATATCAATACAGAAGGAA
ACTGTGTTCCCTGTTCCCTTGTAAATCTCAACAATGCAACTGTTCAGCTCAGGGGGAAAAATGCCCTGCC
AGATCCAAACGGCTGGCAAAAGTGAATGGAAAAAAGCCTTTCATTAATGTGAAAGTTGCTGCGCGCCCCA
CCCAGATAAAAAGAGCAGAGGTTAACATGCTCTCTACGGCTGTCCAGCCAACCAGATACTGAGGCAGAAA
CACACCCGCTGGCAGATGGTGAGAGCTACACTGTCTTTTCCAGAGTTTCTACTGGAATGCCTGTCCTCAA
GTCTCAAGCCTCTCCTTGCATTCTCTCATTCCACCTGGGGCAAAGCCCCAGGCTGGGTGTGACAACATTT
ATCTTACCACTTTCTCTCTGTACCTGTCTAACAGGTAGGGTGTGTGTGAGAGTGCGTATGTGTGCAAGTG
CGTGTGTGTGTGAGAGCAGTCAGCTCCACCCTCTCAAGAGTGTGTATAAAATTGGTCAGCCAGCTGCTGA
GAGACACGCAGAGGGACTTTGACTCTCCTTTGTGAGCAACCTCCTCCACTCACTCCTCTCTCAGAGAGCA
CTCTCGTACCTCCTTCTCAGCAACTCAAAGACACAGGCAAGTTTGTACAAAAAAGCAGGCTGGATGCCAG
AGCCAGCGAAGTCTGCTCCCGCCCCGAAAAAGGGCTCCAAGAAGGCGGTGACTAAGGCGCAGAAGAAAGG
CGGCAAGAAGCGCAAGCGCAGCCGCAAGGAGAGCTATTCCATCTATGTGTACAAGGTTCTGAAGCAGGTC
CACCCTGACACCGGCATTTCGTCCAAGGCCATGGGCATCATGAATTCGTTTGTGAACGACATTTTCGAGC
GCATCGCAGGTGAGGCTTCCCGCCTGGCGCATTACAACAAGCGCTCGACCATCACCTCCAGGGAGATCCA
GACGGCCGTGCGCCTGCTGCTGCCTGGGGAGTTGGCCAAGCACGCCGTGTCCGAGGGTACTAAGGCCATC
ACCAAGTACACCAGCGCTAAGGATCCACCGGGATCCACCGGTATGGCCTCCTCCGAGGACGTCATCAAGG
AGTTCATGCGCTTCAAGGTGCGCATGGAGGGCTCCGTGAACGGCCACGAGTTCGAGATCGAGGGCGAGGG
CGAGGGCCGCCCCTACGAGGGCACCCAGACCGCCAAGCTGAAGGTGACCAAGGGCGGCCCCCTGCCCTTC
GCCTGGGACATCCTGTCCCCTCAGTTCCAGTACGGCTCCAAGGCCTACGTGAAGCACCCCGCCGACATCC
CCGACTACTTGAAGCTGTCCTTCCCCGAGGGCTTCAAGTGGGAGCGCGTGATGAACTTCGAGGACGGCGG
CGTGGTGACCGTGACCCAGGACTCCTCCCTGCAGGACGGCGAGTTCATCTACAAGGTGAAGCTGCGCGGC
ACCAACTTCCCCTCCGACGGCCCCGTAATGCAGAAGAAGACCATGGGCTGGGAGGCCTCCACCGAGCGGA
TGTACCCCGAGGACGGCGCCCTGAAGGGCGAGATCAAGATGAGGCTGAAGCTGAAGGACGGCGGCCACTA
CGACGCCGAGGTCAAGACCACCTACATGGCCAAGAAGCCCGTGCAGCTGCCCGGCGCCTACAAGACCGAC
ATCAAGCTGGACATCACCTCCCACAACGAGGACTACACCATCGTGGAACAGTACGAGCGCGCCGAGGGCC
GCCACTCCACCGGCGCCGTGTACATCTAGGACCCAGCTTTCTTGTACAAAGTTGATGTAGATCCAGACAT
GATAAGATACATTGATGAGTTTGGACAAACCACAACTAGAATGCAGTGAAAAAAATGCTTTATTTGTGAA
ATTTGTGATGCTATTGCTTTATTTGTAACCATTATAAGCTGCAATAAACAAGTTAACAACAACAATTGCA
TTCATTTTATGTTTCAGGTTCAGGGGGAGGTGTGGGAGGTTTTTTAATTCGCGGCCGCGGCGCCAATGCA
TTGGGCCCTCGAGCATATGAGATCTGTCCCGATCTTTCTCTTCTGTGCTGTCAATTTAGAGTAGTTTTTG
AGGTAATTTGGGTGCATTCTCTGTAAAAACAACAAATAAATATTTATATTGTATGCAATAAATGTAACAA
TTACACATACACTCTCTGATTACAGCATTAAAGGGTTAGTTCACCCAAAAATGAAAAGATGTCATTAATG
ACTCACCCTCATGTCGTTCCAAGCCCGTAACACCTCCGTTCATCTTCGGAACACAGTTTAAGATATTTTA
GATTTAGTCCGAGAGCTTTCTGTCCCTCCACTGAAAATGTATGTACGGTATACTGTCCATGTCCAGAAAG
GTAATAAAAACATCAAAGTAGTCCATGTGACATCAGTGGGTTAGGTAGAATTATTTGAAGCATCGAAAAT
ACATTTTGGTCCAAAAATAACAAAACCTACGACTTTATTCAGCATTGTAGCGTCACTGCGAAGTCGTGAA
CGCGGATTGACAACAGACCCGGAAGAGAATACAATGCCGAATAAAGTCGTAGGTTTTGTTATTTTTGGAC
CAAAATGTATTCGATGCTTCAAAAAATTCTAACTAACCCACTGATGTCACATGGACTACTTTGATGTTTT
TATTACCTTTCTGGACATGGACAGTATACCGTACATACATTCTCAATGGAGGCACAGAAAGCTCTCGGAC
TAAATCTAAAATATCTTAAACTGTGTTCTGAAGATGAACGGAGGTCTTACGGGCTTGGAACGACATGAGG
GCGAGTCATTAATGACATTATTTTCATTTTTGGGTGAACTAACCCTTTAATAAAACTGACATTTGCAGCC
AATTGCACACTTTATAATGTTAAATACTTGTTGATTTTAGAAATACAGTAGCATTTAGTGACAATCAAAC
ATTAATTTTATTTCTGATTATATTGACAAAAACACAGGACTGTAAGGCTGACATGACAGGGTGAATTGAT
TTCATTACATTAGTTTTGATGGTAACACTTTTACAATAAGGTTCGTTAGTTAACTACATTAGTTAACATG
AACTAATAATGAACTGCACGTATACATGTTAATTTCAACATTTACTAATACTTTATATCTTGTTAACATT
AGTTAATGCACTGTGAACTAACATGAACAAACAATGAACATCTGTATTTCTATTAACTAACGTTAACAAA
GATTAACAGATACAGTAACAAATGTATTGCTCATGGTTATTTAATGTTAGTTAATACATGAACTAATCAA
CCTCATTGTAAAGTGTTACCGTTTTGACAATACAACATGTTTGGAAAAAAATTTCTCGCTTGGTTTTCTT
GTGTTTTGCATGAATTCAAACACAATGAGAGCACGGAATGATAATGATTATTCAAAGCTGCAATAGGCGC
CAAATTTCCCGTGGACCTAACGTTACCAATTACAAATGCATTTTAGCATTTTATTACGTGAGCCTTATAT
TGTCAATCGCATGCATTAGTGAAAATAGGCCTACTACACATATAAAAGGCGCGCCATCAACGTCAAAACA
TGCACACCCAAAAAAAAAAAAAAAAAAAAAAAAAAAAACTATCAGTAAAACAAAATACTTAATGTACTTA
CCTCAATATGCTTCCTTAGGTTTGATGGCGAACTTTTGAAGGCCGATATTTCTTTATTAAGCGGGAGACA
GAGGACACATTTCATCTTGAATGAATCTTTATTTACACCACTTAAAGAAAAGAATTCGCGAAGATACGGC
CACGGGTGCTCTTGATCCTGTGGCTGATTTTGGACTGTGCTGCTCGCAGCTGCTGATGAATCACATACTT
CCTCCATTTTCTTCCACTGATTGACTGTTATAATTTCCCTAATTTCCAGGTCAAGGTGCTGTGCATTGTG
GTAATAGATGTGACATGACGTCACTTCCAAAGGACCAATGAACATGTCTGACCAATTTCATATAATGTGA
AAACGATTTTCATAGGCAGAATAAATAACATTTAAATTAAACTGGGCATCAGCGCAATTCAATTGGTTTG
GTAATAGCAAGGGAAAATAGAATGAAGTGATCTCCAAAAAATAAGTACTTTTTGACTGTAAATAAAATTG
TAAGGAGTAAAAAGTACTTTTTTTTCTAAAAAAATGTAATTAAGTAAAAGTAAAAGTATTGATTTTTAAT
TGTACTCAAGTAAAGTAAAAATCCCCAAAAATAATACTTAAGTACAGTAATCAAGTAAAATTACTCAAGT
ACTTTACACCTCTGGTTCTTGACCCCCTACCTTCAGCAAGCCCAGCAGATCCACTAGTTCTAGAGCGGCC
GCCACCGCGGTGGAGCTCCAGCTTTTGTTCCCTTTAGTGAGGGTTAATTGCGCGCTTGGCGTAATCATGG
TCATAGCTGTTTCCTGTGTGAAATTGTTATCCGCTCACAATTCCACACAACATACGAGCCGGAAGCATAA
AGTGTAAAGCCTGGGGTGCCTAATGAGTGAGCTAACTCACATTAATTGCGTTGCGCTCACTGCCCGCTTT
CCAGTCGGGAAACCTGTCGTGCCAGCTGCATTAATGAATCGGCCAACGCGCGGGGAGAGGCGGTTTGCGT
ATTGGGCGCTCTTCCGCTTCCTCGCTCACTGACTCGCTGCGCTCGGTCGTTCGGCTGCGGCGAGCGGTAT
CAGCTCACTCAAAGGCGGTAATACGGTTATCCACAGAATCAGGGGATAACGCAGGAAAGAACATGTGAGC
AAAAGGCCAGCAAAAGGCCAGGAACCGTAAAAAGGCCGCGTTGCTGGCGTTTTTCCATAGGCTCCGCCCC
CCTGACGAGCATCACAAAAATCGACGCTCAAGTCAGAGGTGGCGAAACCCGACAGGACTATAAAGATACC
AGGCGTTTCCCCCTGGAAGCTCCCTCGTGCGCTCTCCTGTTCCGACCCTGCCGCTTACCGGATACCTGTC
CGCCTTTCTCCCTTCGGGAAGCGTGGCGCTTTCTCATAGCTCACGCTGTAGGTATCTCAGTTCGGTGTAG
GTCGTTCGCTCCAAGCTGGGCTGTGTGCACGAACCCCCCGTTCAGCCCGACCGCTGCGCCTTATCCGGTA
ACTATCGTCTTGAGTCCAACCCGGTAAGACACGACTTATCGCCACTGGCAGCAGCCACTGGTAACAGGAT
TAGCAGAGCGAGGTATGTAGGCGGTGCTACAGAGTTCTTGAAGTGGTGGCCTAACTACGGCTACACTAGA
AGGACAGTATTTGGTATCTGCGCTCTGCTGAAGCCAGTTACCTTCGGAAAAAGAGTTGGTAGCTCTTGAT
CCGGCAAACAAACCACCGCTGGTAGCGGTGGTTTTTTTGTTTGCAAGCAGCAGATTACGCGCAGAAAAAA
AGGATCTCAAGAAGATCCTTTGATCTTTTCTACGGGGTCTGACGCTCAGTGGAACGAAAACTCACGTTAA
GGGATTTTGGTCATGAGATTATCAAAAAGGATCTTCACCTAGATCCTTTTAAATTAAAAATGAAGTTTTA
AATCAATCTAAAGTATATATGAGTAAACTTGGTCTGACAGTTACCAATGCTTAATCAGTGAGGCACCTAT
CTCAGCGATCTGTCTATTTCGTTCATCCATAGTTGCCTGACTCCCCGTCGTGTAGATAACTACGATACGG
GAGGGCTTACCATCTGGCCCCAGTGCTGCAATGATACCGCGAGACCCACGCTCACCGGCTCCAGATTTAT
CAGCAATAAACCAGCCAGCCGGAAGGGCCGAGCGCAGAAGTGGTCCTGCAACTTTATCCGCCTCCATCCA
GTCTATTAATTGTTGCCGGGAAGCTAGAGTAAGTAGTTCGCCAGTTAATAGTTTGCGCAACGTTGTTGCC
ATTGCTACAGGCATCGTGGTGTCACGCTCGTCGTTTGGTATGGCTTCATTCAGCTCCGGTTCCCAACGAT
CAAGGCGAGTTACATGATCCCCCATGTTGTGCAAAAAAGCGGTTAGCTCCTTCGGTCCTCCGATCGTTGT
CAGAAGTAAGTTGGCCGCAGTGTTATCACTCATGGTTATGGCAGCACTGCATAATTCTCTTACTGTCATG
CCATCCGTAAGATGCTTTTCTGTGACTGGTGAGTACTCAACCAAGTCATTCTGAGAATAGTGTATGCGGC
GACCGAGTTGCTCTTGCCCGGCGTCAATACGGGATAATACCGCGCCACATAGCAGAACTTTAAAAGTGCT
CATCATTGGAAAACGTTCTTCGGGGCGAAAACTCTCAAGGATCTTACCGCTGTTGAGATCCAGTTCGATG
TAACCCACTCGTGCACCCAACTGATCTTCAGCATCTTTTACTTTCACCAGCGTTTCTGGGTGAGCAAAAA
CAGGAAGGCAAAATGCCGCAAAAAAGGGAATAAGGGCGACACGGAAATGTTGAATACTCATACTCTTCCT
TTTTCAATATTATTGAAGCATTTATCAGGGTTATTGTCTCATGAGCGGATACATATTTGAATGTATTTAG
AAAAATAAACAAATAGGGGTTCCGCGCACATTTCCCCGAAAAGTG
