Features (pLannotate 1.2.2; 18 found; start..end, strand, type, name):
     34..462     -  rep_origin     f1 ori (sequence partly withheld): f1 bacteriophage origin of replication; arrow indicates direction of (+) strand synthesis
    467..622     -  CDS            lacZα (fragment): LacZα fragment of β-galactosidase; lacZ fragment
    630..648     +  promoter       T7 promoter: promoter for bacteriophage T7 RNA polymerase
   1324..1344    +  protein_bind   attB4: mutant version of attB; core recombination site for the Gateway® BP reaction BP Clonase™
   3580..3600    +  protein_bind   attB1: mutant version of attB; core recombination site for the Gateway® BP reaction BP Clonase™
   3606..3983    +  CDS            H2B: human histone H2B; HIST1H2BJ
   4005..4679    +  CDS            mRFP1: mRFP1 is a basic (constitutively fluorescent) red fluorescent protein published in 2002, derived from Discosoma sp.. It is reported to be a somewhat slowly-maturing monomer with low acid sensitivity.
   4693..4714    -  protein_bind   attB2 (fragment): mutant version of attB; recombination site for the Gateway® BP reaction BP Clonase™
   4722..4856    -  polyA_signal   SV40 poly(A) signal: SV40 polyadenylation signal
   7231..7271    -  misc_feature   MCS (fragment): pBluescript multiple cloning site
   7284..7302    -  promoter       T3 promoter: promoter for bacteriophage T3 RNA polymerase
   7347..7363    -  protein_bind   lac operator: The lac repressor binds to the lac operator to inhibit transcription in E. coli. This inhibition can be relieved by adding lactose or isopropyl-β-D-thiogalactopyranoside (IPTG). lac repressor encoded by lacI
   7371..7401    -  promoter       lac promoter: promoter for the E. coli lac operon
   7416..7437    -  protein_bind   CAP binding site: CAP binding activates transcription in the presence of cAMP. E. coli catabolite activator protein
   7450..7542    -  CDS            lacI (fragment): lac repressor; lacI; The lac repressor binds to the lac operator to inhibit transcription in E. coli. This inhibition can be relieved by adding lactose or isopropyl-β-D-thiogalactopyranoside (IPTG).
   7725..8313    -  rep_origin     ori: high-copy-number ColE1/pMB1/pBR322/pUC origin of replication
   8484..9344    -  CDS            AmpR: β-lactamase; bla; confers resistance to ampicillin, carbenicillin, and related antibiotics
   9345..9449    -  promoter       AmpR promoter: bla
>Addgene plasmid #105955 | keratin 8 (krt8)-H2B-RFP | addgene full sequence | sequence record 203754 | Addgene NGS Result
CCACCTAAATTGTAAGCGTTAATATTTTGTTAAAATTCGCGTTAAATTTTTGTTAAATCAGCTCATTTTT
TAACCAATAGGCCGAAATCGGCAAAATCCCTTATAAATCAAAAGAATAGACCGAGATAGGGT
[37 nt withheld, positions 133-169]
AAAGAACGTGGACTCCAACGTCAAAGG
[49 nt withheld, positions 197-245]
T
[91 nt withheld, positions 247-337]
G
[124 nt withheld, positions 339-462]
CCCATTCGCCATTCAGGCTGCGCAACTGTTGGGAAGGGCGATCGGTGCGGGCCTCTTCGCTATTACGCCA
GCTGGCGAAAGGGGGATGTGCTGCAAGGCGATTAAGTTGGGTAACGCCAGGGTTTTCCCAGTCACGACGT
TGTAAAACGACGGCCAGTGAGCGCGCGTAATACGACTCACTATAGGGCGAATTGGGTACAGGTCATTGCA
CAACACCAGAAATGCCCTCTGATCTGCAAAAGACGTGAATATCTGTTCAGACACCCATATCCACTCTGTT
CCACACAGGTCAGAGGTTTGTCCAGGAGTTCTTGACAGAGGTGTAAAAAGTACTCAAAAATTTTACTCAA
GTGAAAGTACAAGTACTTAGGGAAAATTTTACTCAATTAAAAGTAAAAGTATCTGGCTAGAATCTTACTT
GAGTAAAAGTAAAAAAGTACTCCATTAAAATTGTACTTGAGTATTAAGGAAGTAAAAGTAAAAGCAAGAA
AGAAAACTAGAGATTCTTGTTTAAGCTTTTAATCTCAAAAAACATTAAATGAAATGCATACAAGGTTTTA
TCCTGCTTTAGAACTGTTTGTATTTAATTATCAAACTATAAGACAGACAATCTAATGCCAGTACACGCTA
CTCAAAGTTGTAAAACCTCAGATTTAACTTCAGTAGAAGCTGATTCTCAAAATTGTTAGTGTCAAGCCTA
GCTCTTTTGGGGCTGAAAAGCAATCCTGCAGTGCTGAAAAGCCTCTCACAGGCAGCCGATGCGGGAAGAG
GTGTATTAGTCTTGATAGAGAGGCTGCAAATAGCAGGAAACGTGAGCAGAGACTCCCTGGTGTCTGAAAC
ACAGGCCAGATGGGCCGATATCAACTTTGTATAGAAAAGTTGCCTTCCCTTCTACTTTTGACGTCCTTTT
AAGAGCTTGTGCATGAAAGCAGATTTGGAGCTGATTACTCATCTCAAACACCCATACAAAGGGATGATTG
CCGTACCATGATCTCACACCTTTCACACCTGGTTTATACTATGATAGTTGTAGACGATTGCGTAATGCTA
TTAAATGCCCATCAGTGCTGGCTGTGACACCCAACTGCTGCCATTTCGTGTTGACTTGCACGAGAAATGA
GAAATTGTCTGACTATGCAGGGTGTACTATGCGTGGGAACATTTATCAGTGGTCATTAAATACTATAGTT
TACAGTTAGACCAAAGTGTGCTGTATTTTTGTGTTAGCTTAGCTGCAGTTTTTGTGTGTGAAGTAACAAA
TGACAAATACTCAAACTATTGTAATTAAGTAGTTTTTCTCAGAAATTGTAATTTACTAAGTAGTTTAAAA
ATGTGTACTTTTACTTTCCCTTGAGTACATTTTTAGTGCAGTGTTGGTACTTTTATTTCACTTCCTTCCT
TCAACCTGCAGTCACTACTTTATTTATTCTTGTCTATGTGGATTAGACAAATCAGTCCTGTGATTCCTGT
CCAATCAAATTGCACATAGAAGGTAAATCACATCATAATGAACTACCTTAAGACATGGGCCATTTATAAT
TGCAGCAAACTGTTTGCCAGCATTAAAAGAAGATGTCAAAAATATTTACACGCATTAACCCAGAGACTGC
TTAGATGCATGTCACTGATGAGAAGATGATGGATGTTTACTGTATGATGACCGAAATAACTTTAAACGCA
CACAAGACGGCACAAGACGTCAACATGGCGTTAGGTTGACGTTGTACCCCAACGCAGTGGGGACGTTGCA
TTTTGTTTAGAAATGAAAATTAGGTTGACGTCAGAACTCAACGTCAGGTCGATGTCAATGTTCAACATCC
AATCTAAAATCATATATCAATGTCTAATGATGTTACAGCTTGATGTTATGCGGATGTTACCCCTATGACG
TCTATCAGACGTTGGATTATGGTTGCCATACCTGATGAATAAATGTCATTATTTGACGTTGGTTTAAGAT
GTTGGTTCGACATTGGATTTTGGTCGCTTTCCAACACAACCTAAATCCACCAAATATTAACTTCCTATGA
CATCGTTATTGGACGTCAAAATAACAATATCCTTAGATGCTGGCTAGACTTTGAATTTAGGTCACCACAA
CCTATATTTAACCTAATATTAACATCTTATGATGTTGTGTGCCTGCTGGGCAATAACTAAATGCACTACA
GAATGTTACGTTTACACACATGTAAATTACATGTAAATGCATCAGCTTTTCACAGCATAATACTCACTAC
TTACTACTCTTGAGTACTTTTAAAAAAGCTACTTTTCACTCATACTTTGAGTAATATTTACAACTGATAC
TTTTACTCGCACTACATTTTTAGGCATGTATTGATATTTTTACTATGATTTTTCAGTACTCTTTCCACTA
CTGCAGCCCTCCCTATACATAGTCGTATGTTTACACATATGGTGGAGTTTAGAGCCATAAACTACATTAG
CTTTGTTAGCCGCTAGCATTACTGTGCAGAATTGTGTGTGTGCACATTTTCCAATATCAATACAGAAGGA
AACTGTGTTCCCTGTTCCCTTGTAAATCTCAACAATGCAACTGTTCAGCTCAGGGGGAAAAATGCCCTGC
CAGATCCAAACGCTGGCAAAAGTGAATGGAAAAAAGCCTTTCATTAATGTGAAAGTTGCTGCGCGCCCCA
CCCAGATAAAAAGAGCAGAGGTTAACATGCTCTCTACGGCTGTCCAGCCAACCAGATACTGAGGCAGAAA
CACACCCGCTGGCAGATGGTGAGAGCTACACTGTCTTTTCCAGAGTTTCTACTGGAATGCCTGTCCTCAA
GTCTCAAGCCTCTCCTTGCATTCTCTCATTCCACCTGGGGCAAAGCCCCAGGCTGGGTGTGACAACATTT
ATCTTACCACTTTCTCTCTGTACCTGTCTAACAGGTAGGGTGTGTGTGAGAGTGCGTATGTGTGCAAGTG
CGTGTGTGTGTGAGAGCAGTCAGCTCCACCCTCTCAAGAGTGTGTATAAAATTGGTCAGCCAGCTGCTGA
GAGACACGCAGAGGGACTTTGACTCTCCTTTGTGAGCAACCTCCTCCACTCACTCCTCTCTCAGAGAGCA
CTCTCGTACCTCCTTCTCAGCAACTCAAAGACACAGGCAAGTTTGTACAAAAAAGCAGGCTGGATGCCAG
AGCCAGCGAAGTCTGCTCCCGCCCCGAAAAAGGGCTCCAAGAAGGCGGTGACTAAGGCGCAGAAGAAAGG
CGGCAAGAAGCGCAAGCGCAGCCGCAAGGAGAGCTATTCCATCTATGTGTACAAGGTTCTGAAGCAGGTC
CACCCTGACACCGGCATTTCGTCCAAGGCCATGGGCATCATGAATTCGTTTGTGAACGACATTTTCGAGC
GCATCGCAGGTGAGGCTTCCCGCCTGGCGCATTACAACAAGCGCTCGACCATCACCTCCAGGGAGATCCA
GACGGCCGTGCGCCTGCTGCTGCCTGGGGAGTTGGCCAAGCACGCCGTGTCCGAGGGTACTAAGGCCATC
ACCAAGTACACCAGCGCTAAGGATCCACCGGGATCCACCGGTATGGCCTCCTCCGAGGACGTCATCAAGG
AGTTCATGCGCTTCAAGGTGCGCATGGAGGGCTCCGTGAACGGCCACGAGTTCGAGATCGAGGGCGAGGG
CGAGGGCCGCCCCTACGAGGGCACCCAGACCGCCAAGCTGAAGGTGACCAAGGGCGGCCCCCTGCCCTTC
GCCTGGGACATCCTGTCCCCTCAGTTCCAGTACGGCTCCAAGGCCTACGTGAAGCACCCCGCCGACATCC
CCGACTACTTGAAGCTGTCCTTCCCCGAGGGCTTCAAGTGGGAGCGCGTGATGAACTTCGAGGACGGCGG
CGTGGTGACCGTGACCCAGGACTCCTCCCTGCAGGACGGCGAGTTCATCTACAAGGTGAAGCTGCGCGGC
ACCAACTTCCCCTCCGACGGCCCCGTAATGCAGAAGAAGACCATGGGCTGGGAGGCCTCCACCGAGCGGA
TGTACCCCGAGGACGGCGCCCTGAAGGGCGAGATCAAGATGAGGCTGAAGCTGAAGGACGGCGGCCACTA
CGACGCCGAGGTCAAGACCACCTACATGGCCAAGAAGCCCGTGCAGCTGCCCGGCGCCTACAAGACCGAC
ATCAAGCTGGACATCACCTCCCACAACGAGGACTACACCATCGTGGAACAGTACGAGCGCGCCGAGGGCC
GCCACTCCACCGGCGCCGTGTACATCTAGGACCCAGCTTTCTTGTACAAAGTTGATGTAGATCCAGACAT
GATAAGATACATTGATGAGTTTGGACAAACCACAACTAGAATGCAGTGAAAAAAATGCTTTATTTGTGAA
ATTTGTGATGCTATTGCTTTATTTGTAACCATTATAAGCTGCAATAAACAAGTTAACAACAACAATTGCA
TTCATTTTATGTTTCAGGTTCAGGGGGAGGTGTGGGAGGTTTTTTAATTCGCGGCCGCGGCGCCAATGCA
TTGGGCCCTCGAGCATATGAGATCTGTCCCGATCTTTCTCTTCTGTGCTGTCAATTTAGAGTAGTTTTTG
AGGTAATTTGGGTGCATTCTCTGTAAAAACAACAAATAAATATTTATATTGTATGCAATAAATGTAACAA
TTACACATACACTCTCTGATTACAGCATTAAAGGGTTAGTTCACCCAAAAATGAAAAGATGTCATTAATG
ACTCACCCTCATGTCGTTCCAAGCCCGTAACACCTCCGTTCATCTTCGGAACACAGTTTAAGATATTTTA
GATTTAGTCCGAGAGCTTTCTGTCCCTCCACTGAAAATGTATGTACGGTATACTGTCCATGTCCAGAAAG
GTAATAAAAACATCAAAGTAGTCCATGTGACATCAGTGGGTTAGGTAGAATTATTTGAAGCATCGAAAAT
ACATTTTGGTCCAAAAATAACAAAACCTACGACTTTATTCAGCATTGTAGCGTCACTGCGAAGTCGTGAA
CGCGGATTGACAACAGACCCGGAAGAGAATACAATGCCGAATAAAGTCGTAGGTTTTGTTATTTTTGGAC
CAAAATGTATTCGATGCTTCAAAAAATTCTAACTAACCCACTGATGTCACATGGACTACTTTGATGTTTT
TATTACCTTTCTGGACATGGACAGTATACCGTACATACATTCTCAATGGAGGCACAGAAAGCTCTCGGAC
TAAATCTAAAATATCTTAAACTGTGTTCTGAAGATGAACGGAGGTCTTACGGGCTTGGAACGACATGAGG
GCGAGTCATTAATGACATTATTTTCATTTTTGGGTGAACTAACCCTTTAATAAAACTGACATTTGCAGCC
AATTGCACACTTTATAATGTTAAATACTTGTTGATTTTAGAAATACAGTAGCATTTAGTGACAATCAAAC
ATTAATTTTATTTCTGATTATATTGACAAAAACACAGGACTGTAAGGCTGACATGACAGGGTGAATTGAT
TTCATTACATTAGTTTTGATGGTAACACTTTTACAATAAGGTTCGTTAGTTAACTACATTAGTTAACATG
AACTAATAATGAACTGCACGTATACATGTTAATTTCAACATTTACTAATACTTTATATCTTGTTAACATT
AGTTAATGCACTGTGAACTAACATGAACAAACAATGAACATCTGTATTTCTATTAACTAACGTTAACAAA
GATTAACAGATACAGTAACAAATGTATTGCTCATGGTTATTTAATGTTAGTTAATACATGAACTAATCAA
CCTCATTGTAAAGTGTTACCGTTTTGACAATACAACATGTTTGGAAAAAAATTTCTCGCTTGGTTTTCTT
GTGTTTTGCATGAATTCAAACACAATGAGAGCACGGAATGATAATGATTATTCAAAGCTGCAATAGGCGC
CAAATTTCCCGTGGACCTAACGTTACCAATTACAAATGCATTTTAGCATTTTATTACGTGAGCCTTATAT
TGTCAATCGCATGCATTAGTGAAAATAGGCCTACTACACATATAAAAGGCGCGCCATCAACGTCAAAACA
TGCACACCCNAAAAAAAAAAAAAAAAAAAAAAAAAAAAACTATCAGTAAAACAAAATACTTAATGTACTT
ACCTCAATATGCTTCCTTAGGTTTGATGGCGAACTTTTGAAGGCCGATATTTCTTTATTAAGCGGGAGAC
AGAGGACACATTTCATCTTGAATGAATCTTTATTTACACCACTTAAAGAAAAGAATTCGCGAAGATACGG
CCACGGGTGCTCTTGATCCTGTGGCTGATTTTGGACTGTGCTGCTCGCAGCTGCTGATGAATCACATACT
TCCTCCATTTTCTTCCACTGATTGACTGTTATAATTTCCCTAATTTCCAGGTCAAGGTGCTGTGCATTGT
GGTAATAGATGTGACATGACGTCACTTCCAAAGGACCAATGAACATGTCTGACCAATTTCATATAATGTG
AAAACGATTTTCATAGGCAGAATAAATAACATTTAAATTAAACTGGGCATCAGCGCAATTCAATTGGTTT
GGTAATAGCAAGGGAAAATAGAATGAAGTGATCTCCAAAAAATAAGTACTTTTTGACTGTAAATAAAATT
GTAAGGAGTAAAAAGTACTTTTTTTTCTAAAAAAATGTAATTAAGTAAAAGTAAAAGTATTGATTTTTAA
TTGTACTCAAGTAAAGTAAAAATCCCCAAAAATAATACTTAAGTACAGTAATCAAGTAAAATTACTCAAG
TACTTTACACCTCTGGTTCTTGACCCCCTACCTTCAGCAAGCCCAGCAGATCCACTAGTTCTAGAGCGGC
CGCCACCGCGGTGGAGCTCCAGCTTTTGTTCCCTTTAGTGAGGGTTAATTGCGCGCTTGGCGTAATCATG
GTCATAGCTGTTTCCTGTGTGAAATTGTTATCCGCTCACAATTCCACACAACATACGAGCCGGAAGCATA
AAGTGTAAAGCCTGGGGTGCCTAATGAGTGAGCTAACTCACATTAATTGCGTTGCGCTCACTGCCCGCTT
TCCAGTCGGGAAACCTGTCGTGCCAGCTGCATTAATGAATCGGCCAACGCGCGGGGAGAGGCGGTTTGCG
TATTGGGCGCTCTTCCGCTTCCTCGCTCACTGACTCGCTGCGCTCGGTCGTTCGGCTGCGGCGAGCGGTA
TCAGCTCACTCAAAGGCGGTAATACGGTTATCCACAGAATCAGGGGATAACGCAGGAAAGAACATGTGAG
CAAAAGGCCAGCAAAAGGCCAGGAACCGTAAAAAGGCCGCGTTGCTGGCGTTTTTCCATAGGCTCCGCCC
CCCTGACGAGCATCACAAAAATCGACGCTCAAGTCAGAGGTGGCGAAACCCGACAGGACTATAAAGATAC
CAGGCGTTTCCCCCTGGAAGCTCCCTCGTGCGCTCTCCTGTTCCGACCCTGCCGCTTACCGGATACCTGT
CCGCCTTTCTCCCTTCGGGAAGCGTGGCGCTTTCTCATAGCTCACGCTGTAGGTATCTCAGTTCGGTGTA
GGTCGTTCGCTCCAAGCTGGGCTGTGTGCACGAACCCCCCGTTCAGCCCGACCGCTGCGCCTTATCCGGT
AACTATCGTCTTGAGTCCAACCCGGTAAGACACGACTTATCGCCACTGGCAGCAGCCACTGGTAACAGGA
TTAGCAGAGCGAGGTATGTAGGCGGTGCTACAGAGTTCTTGAAGTGGTGGCCTAACTACGGCTACACTAG
AAGAACAGTATTTGGTATCTGCGCTCTGCTGAAGCCAGTTACCTTCGGAAAAAGAGTTGGTAGCTCTTGA
TCCGGCAAACAAACCACCGCTGGTAGCGGTGGTTTTTTTGTTTGCAAGCAGCAGATTACGCGCAGAAAAA
AAGGATCTCAAGAAGATCCTTTGATCTTTTCTACGGGGTCTGACGCTCAGTGGAACGAAAACTCACGTTA
AGGGATTTTGGTCATGAGATTATCAAAAAGGATCTTCACCTAGATCCTTTTAAATTAAAAATGAAGTTTT
AAATCAATCTAAAGTATATATGAGTAAACTTGGTCTGACAGTTACCAATGCTTAATCAGTGAGGCACCTA
TCTCAGCGATCTGTCTATTTCGTTCATCCATAGTTGCCTGACTCCCCGTCGTGTAGATAACTACGATACG
GGAGGGCTTACCATCTGGCCCCAGTGCTGCAATGATACCGCGAGACCCACGCTCACCGGCTCCAGATTTA
TCAGCAATAAACCAGCCAGCCGGAAGGGCCGAGCGCAGAAGTGGTCCTGCAACTTTATCCGCCTCCATCC
AGTCTATTAATTGTTGCCGGGAAGCTAGAGTAAGTAGTTCGCCAGTTAATAGTTTGCGCAACGTTGTTGC
CATTGCTACAGGCATCGTGGTGTCACGCTCGTCGTTTGGTATGGCTTCATTCAGCTCCGGTTCCCAACGA
TCAAGGCGAGTTACATGATCCCCCATGTTGTGCAAAAAAGCGGTTAGCTCCTTCGGTCCTCCGATCGTTG
TCAGAAGTAAGTTGGCCGCAGTGTTATCACTCATGGTTATGGCAGCACTGCATAATTCTCTTACTGTCAT
GCCATCCGTAAGATGCTTTTCTGTGACTGGTGAGTACTCAACCAAGTCATTCTGAGAATAGTGTATGCGG
CGACCGAGTTGCTCTTGCCCGGCGTCAATACGGGATAATACCGCGCCACATAGCAGAACTTTAAAAGTGC
TCATCATTGGAAAACGTTCTTCGGGGCGAAAACTCTCAAGGATCTTACCGCTGTTGAGATCCAGTTCGAT
GTAACCCACTCGTGCACCCAACTGATCTTCAGCATCTTTTACTTTCACCAGCGTTTCTGGGTGAGCAAAA
ACAGGAAGGCAAAATGCCGCAAAAAAGGGAATAAGGGCGACACGGAAATGTTGAATACTCATACTCTTCC
TTTTTCAATATTATTGAAGCATTTATCAGGGTTATTGTCTCATGAGCGGATACATATTTGAATGTATTTA
GAAAAATAAACAAATAGGGGTTCCGCGCACATTTCCCCGAAAAGTG
